Addgene plasmid #156515: pD649-HAsp-TMIGD2-Fc(DAPA)-AviTag-6xHis
Purpose: Mammalian expression of cell-surface protein extracellular domain fused to Fc(DAPA)-Avi-6xHis. Protein is secreted from cells.
Depositing lab: Chris Garcia. Depositing organization: Stanford University. Publication: A Human IgSF Cell-Surface Interactome Reveals a Complex Network of Protein-Protein Interactions. Wojtowicz WM, Vielmetter J, Fernandes RA, Siepe DH, Eastman CL, Chisholm GB, Cox S, Klock H, Anderson PW, Rue SM, Miller JJ, Glaser SM, Bragstad ML, Vance J, Lam AW, Lesley SA, Zinn K, Garcia KC. Cell. 2020 Aug 20;182(4):1027-1043.e17. doi: 10.1016/j.cell.2020.07.025. PubMed 32822567.
Backbone
  Vector backbone: pD649
  Backbone size w/o insert (bp): 6106
  Vector type: Mammalian Expression
Growth in bacteria
  Bacterial resistance: Ampicillin, 100 μg/mL
  Growth temperature: 37°C
  Growth strain: DH5alpha
  Copy number: High Copy
Gene/Insert
  Gene/Insert name: TMIGD2 (alt name: TMIG2)
  Species: H. sapiens (human)
  Insert size (bp): 384
  Mutation: Fc region of human IgG contains D265A and P329A mutations (DAPA)
  Entrez Gene: TMIGD2 (a.k.a. CD28H, IGPR-1, IGPR1)
  Promoter: CMV/SP6
  Tag / fusion protein: Fc(DAPA)-AviTag-6xHis (C terminal on backbone)
  Cloning method: Restriction Enzyme; 5′ cloning site GCGGCCGC (not destroyed); 3′ cloning site GGCGCGCC (not destroyed)
  Sequencing primers: 5′ ATTTAGGTGACACTATAG; 3′ CACGTACCAGTTGAACTTCACC
Resource information
  A portion of this plasmid was derived from a plasmid made by: synthesis by ThermoFisher
Terms and licenses: Academic/Nonprofit Terms; Industry Terms: Not Available to Industry
Depositor comments: Some plasmids in this collection may have an IS4-like element ISVsa5 family transposase upstream of the CMV promoter.
How to cite: pD649-HAsp-TMIGD2-Fc(DAPA)-AviTag-6xHis was a gift from Chris Garcia (Addgene plasmid # 156515 ; http://n2t.net/addgene:156515 ; RRID:Addgene_156515)
