[The description below was written by a language model from this plasmid's Addgene catalogue record and pLannotate feature annotations shown in this document.]
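Description:
pD649-HAsp-TMIGD2-Fc(DAPA)-AviTag-6xHis is a mammalian expression plasmid built on the pD649 backbone for producing a secreted, Fc-fused form of the extracellular domain of human TMIGD2 (also known as CD28H or IGPR-1), an immunoglobulin-superfamily cell-surface protein that engages HHLA2 and costimulates T cells. It is maintained in E. coli as a high-copy plasmid through a ColE1/pUC-type origin and selected with ampicillin via the bla gene. The sequenced record is 6,490 nt.

Expression is driven by the CMV immediate-early enhancer and promoter, followed by a fragment of CMV intron A and an SP6 promoter, which also provides a sequencing primer site and could support in vitro transcription. The open reading frame begins with a signal peptide. The plasmid name indicates an HA-derived leader, although the automated annotation matches part of this region to an immunoglobulin heavy-chain signal sequence. The roughly 384 bp TMIGD2 ectodomain sits between retained flanking restriction sites and is fused in frame to a human IgG1 Fc carrying the D265A and P329A (DAPA) substitutions, which are generally used to reduce Fc effector interactions. The backbone supplies a C-terminal AviTag for site-specific biotinylation and a 6xHis tag for metal-affinity purification, though neither tag is annotated in the feature table. A bGH polyadenylation signal terminates the transcript.

A separate SV40 promoter/EM7 cassette carries a puromycin resistance gene with an SV40 poly(A) signal, potentially allowing selection of stable mammalian lines. Several small annotated fragments (KanR, lacZα, ble, f1 ori) appear to be backbone remnants. The depositor notes that some plasmids in the collection may carry an IS4-like transposase upstream of the CMV promoter. The construct belongs to a set made for mapping extracellular protein–protein interactions among human IgSF receptors.
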