Features (pLannotate 1.2.2; 21 found; start..end, strand, type, name):
     13..109     -  promoter       AmpR promoter (fragment): bla
    139..163     -  CDS            KanR (fragment): aminoglycoside phosphotransferase; aph(3')-Ia; confers resistance to kanamycin
    274..862     +  rep_origin     ori: high-copy-number ColE1/pMB1/pBR322/pUC origin of replication
   1087..1104    +  terminator     rrnB T2 terminator (fragment): transcription terminator T2 from the E. coli rrnB gene
   1129..1148    -  CDS            lacZα (fragment): LacZα fragment of β-galactosidase; lacZ fragment
   1604..1620    +  protein_bind   lac operator: The lac repressor binds to the lac operator to inhibit transcription in E. coli. This inhibition can be relieved by adding lactose or isopropyl-β-D-thiogalactopyranoside (IPTG). lac repressor encoded by lacI
   1863..2166    +  enhancer       CMV enhancer: human cytomegalovirus immediate early enhancer
   2167..2370    +  promoter       CMV promoter: human cytomegalovirus (CMV) immediate early promoter
   2506..2549    +  intron         CMV intron (fragment): modified intron A from human cytomegalovirus
   2601..2619    +  promoter       SP6 promoter: promoter for bacteriophage SP6 RNA polymerase
   2623..2660    +  CDS            IgH signal sequence (fragment): signal sequence from the mouse immunoglobulin heavy chain variable region
   2760..3152    +  CDS            TMIGD2 (fragment): TMIG2_HUMAN - Also known as CD28H, IGPR1. Experimental evidence at protein level: Swiss-Prot protein existence level 1. Plays a role in cell-cell interaction, cell migration, and angiogenesis. Through interaction with HHLA2, costimulates T-cells in the context of TCR-mediated activation. Enhances T-cell proliferation and cytokine production via an AKT-dependent signaling cascade. From Homo sapiens (Human).
   3168..3845    +  CDS            IGHG1 (fragment): IGHG1_HUMAN - Experimental evidence at protein level: Swiss-Prot protein existence level 1. Constant region of immunoglobulin heavy chains. Immunoglobulins, also known as antibodies, are membrane-bound or secreted glycoproteins produced by B lymphocytes. In the recognition phase of humoral immunity, the membrane-bound immunoglobulins serve as receptors which, upon binding of a specific antigen, trigger the clonal expansion and differentiation of B lymphocytes into immunoglobulins- secreting plasma cells. Secreted immunoglobulins mediate the effector phase of humoral immunity, which results in
   4060..4171    +  polyA_signal   bGH poly(A) signal: bovine growth hormone polyadenylation signal
   4172..4280    +  rep_origin     f1 ori (fragment): f1 bacteriophage origin of replication; arrow indicates direction of (+) strand synthesis
   4294..4623    +  promoter       SV40 promoter: SV40 enhancer and early promoter
   4671..4718    +  promoter       EM7 promoter: synthetic bacterial promoter&nbsp
   4737..5336    +  CDS            PuroR (fragment): puromycin N-acetyltransferase; pac from Streptomyces; confers resistance to puromycin
   5346..5471    +  CDS            ble (fragment): BLE_KLEPN - Experimental evidence at protein level: Swiss-Prot protein existence level 1. Binding protein with a strong affinity to the bleomycin family of antibiotics. Binds to CL990; an antimitotic-antibiotic compound. From Klebsiella pneumoniae.
   5466..5587    +  polyA_signal   SV40 poly(A) signal: SV40 polyadenylation signal
   5640..10      -  CDS            AmpR (across the origin): β-lactamase; bla; confers resistance to ampicillin, carbenicillin, and related antibiotics
>Addgene plasmid #156515 | pD649-HAsp-TMIGD2-Fc(DAPA)-AviTag-6xHis | addgene full sequence | sequence record 371820 | Addgene NGS Result
GAATACTCATATTCTTCCTTTTTCAATATTATTGAAGCATTTATCAGGGTTATTGTCTCATGAGCGGATA
CATATTTGAATGTATTTAGAAAAATAAACAAATAGGGGTCAGTGTTACAACCAATTAACCAATTCTGAAC
ATTATCGCGAGCCCATTTATACCTGAATATGGCTCATAACACCCCTTGCTCATGACCAAAATCCCTTAAC
GTGAGTTACGCGCGCGTCGTTCCACTGAGCGTCAGACCCCGTAGAAAAGATCAAAGGATCTTCTTGAGAT
CCTTTTTTTCTGCGCGTAATCTGCTGCTTGCAAACAAAAAAACCACCGCTACCAGCGGTGGTTTGTTTGC
CGGATCAAGAGCTACCAACTCTTTTTCCGAAGGTAACTGGCTTCAGCAGAGCGCAGATACCAAATACTGT
TCTTCTAGTGTAGCCGTAGTTAGCCCACCACTTCAAGAACTCTGTAGCACCGCCTACATACCTCGCTCTG
CTAATCCTGTTACCAGTGGCTGCTGCCAGTGGCGATAAGTCGTGTCTTACCGGGTTGGACTCAAGACGAT
AGTTACCGGATAAGGCGCAGCGGTCGGGCTGAACGGGGGGTTCGTGCACACAGCCCAGCTTGGAGCGAAC
GACCTACACCGAACTGAGATACCTACAGCGTGAGCTATGAGAAAGCGCCACGCTTCCCGAAGGGAGAAAG
GCGGACAGGTATCCGGTAAGCGGCAGGGTCGGAACAGGAGAGCGCACGAGGGAGCTTCCAGGGGGAAACG
CCTGGTATCTTTATAGTCCTGTCGGGTTTCGCCACCTCTGACTTGAGCGTCGATTTTTGTGATGCTCGTC
AGGGGGGCGGAGCCTATGGAAAAACGCCAGCAACGCGGCCTTTTTACGGTTCCTGGCCTTTTGCTGGCCT
TTTGCTCACATGTTCTTTCCTGCGTTATCCCCTGATTCTGTGGATAACCGTATTACCGCCTTTGAGTGAG
CTGATACCGCTCGCCGCAGCCGAACGACCGAGCGCAGCGAGTCAGTGAGCGAGGAAGCGGAAGGCGAGAG
TAGGGAACTGCCAGGCATCAAACTAAGCAGAAGGCCCCTGACGGATGGCCTTTTTGCGTTTCTACAAACT
CTTTCTGTGTTGTAAAACGACGGCCAGTCTTAAGCTCGGGCCCCCTGGGCGGTTCTGATAACGAGTAATC
GTTAATCCGCAAATAACGTAAAAACCCGCTTCGGCGGGTTTTTTTATGGGGGGAGTTTAGGGAAAGAGCA
TTTGTCAGAATATTTAAGGGCGCCTGTCACTTTGCTTGATATATGAGAATTATTTAACCTTATAAATGAG
AAAAAAGCAACGCACTTTAAATAAGATACGTTGCTTTTTCGATTGATGAACACCTATAATTAAACTATTC
ATCTATTATTTATGATTTTTTGTATATACAATATTTCTAGTTTGTTAAAGAGAATTAAGAAAATAAATCT
CGAAAATAATAAAGGGAAAATCAGTTTTTGATATCAAAATTATACATGTCAACGATAATACAAAATATAA
TACAAACTATAAGATGTTATCAGTATTTATTATCATTTAGAATAAATTTTGTGTCGCCCTTAATTGTGAG
CGGATAACAATTACGAGCTTCATGCACAGTGGCGTTGACTCAATATTGGCCATTAGCCATATTATTCATT
GGTTATATAGCATAAATCAATATTGGCTATTGGCCATTGCATACGTTGTATCTATATCATAATATGTACA
TTTATATTGGCTCATGTCCAATATGACCGCCATGTTGGCATTGATTATTGACTAGTTATTAATAGTAATC
AATTACGGGGTCATTAGTTCATAGCCCATATATGGAGTTCCGCGTTACATAACTTACGGTAAATGGCCCG
CCTGGCTGACCGCCCAACGACCCCCGCCCATTGACGTCAATAATGACGTATGTTCCCATAGTAACGCCAA
TAGGGACTTTCCATTGACGTCAATGGGTGGAGTATTTACGGTAAACTGCCCACTTGGCAGTACATCAAGT
GTATCATATGCCAAGTACGCCCCCTATTGACGTCAATGACGGTAAATGGCCCGCCTGGCATTATGCCCAG
TACATGACCTTATGGGACTTTCCTACTTGGCAGTACATCTACGTATTAGTCATCGCTATTACCATGGTGA
TGCGGTTTTGGCAGTACATCAATGGGCGTGGATAGCGGTTTGACTCACGGGGATTTCCAAGTCTCCACCC
CATTGACGTCAATGGGAGTTTGTTTTGGCACCAAAATCAACGGGACTTTCCAAAATGTCGTAACAACTCC
GCCCCATTGACGCAAATGGGCGGTAGGCGTGTACGGTGGGAGGTCTATATAAGCAGAGCTCGTTTAGTGA
ACCGTCAGATCGCCTGGAGACGCCATCCACGCTGTTTTGACCTCCATAGAAGACACCGGGACCGATCCAG
CCTCCGCGGCCGGGAACGGTGCATTGGAACGCGGATTCCCCGTGCCAAGAGTGACGTAAGTACCGCCTAT
AGAGTCTATAGGCCCACCCCCTTGGCTTCGTTAGAACGCGGCTACAATTAATACATAACCTTATGTATCA
TACACATACGATTTAGGTGACACTATAGAATAACATCCACTTTGCCTTTCTCTCCACAGGTGTCCACTCC
CAGGTCCAACTGCACCTCGGTTCTATCGAAAACGCGCCTGCTAGCGCCACCATGAAGACCATCATTGCCC
TGAGCTACATCTTCTGCCTGGTGTTCGCTGCGGCCGCCTTGTCTGTTCAGCAGGGACCTAATCTGCTGCA
AGTGCGGCAGGGATCTCAGGCCACACTCGTGTGTCAAGTGGATCAGGCTACAGCCTGGGAGAGACTGAGA
GTGAAGTGGACAAAGGACGGGGCCATCCTGTGCCAGCCTTACATCACAAATGGCAGCCTGAGCCTGGGCG
TGTGTGGACCTCAAGGCAGACTTTCTTGGCAGGCCCCTTCTCACCTGACACTGCAGCTGGACCCTGTGTC
TCTGAATCACAGCGGCGCCTATGTGTGTTGGGCCGCTGTGGAAATTCCTGAGCTGGAAGAGGCCGAGGGC
AACATCACCAGACTGTTCGTGGACCCCGACGATCCCACACAGAACCGGAACAGAATTGCCAGCTTTCCCG
GTGGCGCGCCGGGCGGCGACAAGACCCACACCTGCCCCCCCTGCCCAGCTCCAGAACTGCTGGGAGGGCC
TTCCGTGTTCCTGTTCCCCCCCAAGCCCAAGGACACCCTGATGATCAGCAGGACCCCCGAGGTGACCTGC
GTGGTGGTGGCCGTGTCCCACGAGGACCCAGAGGTGAAGTTCAACTGGTACGTGGACGGCGTGGAGGTGC
ACAACGCCAAGACCAAGCCCAGAGAGGAGCAGTACAACAGCACCTACAGGGTGGTGTCCGTGCTGACCGT
GCTGCACCAGGACTGGCTGAACGGCAAAGAATACAAGTGCAAAGTCTCCAACAAGGCCCTGGCTGCCCCA
ATCGAAAAGACAATCAGCAAGGCCAAGGGCCAGCCACGGGAGCCCCAGGTGTACACCCTGCCCCCCAGCC
GGGAGGAGATGACCAAGAACCAGGTGTCCCTGACCTGTCTGGTGAAGGGCTTCTACCCCAGCGATATCGC
CGTGGAGTGGGAGAGCAACGGCCAGCCCGAGAACAACTACAAGACCACCCCCCCAGTGCTGGACAGCGAC
GGCAGCTTCTTCCTGTACAGCAAGCTGACCGTGGACAAGTCCAGGTGGCAGCAGGGCAACGTGTTCAGCT
GCAGCGTGATGCACGAGGCCCTGCACAACCACTACACCCAGAAGTCCCTGAGCCTGAGCCCCGGCGGCAG
CGGTCTTAATGATATTTTCGAGGCTCAGAAGATTGAGTGGCATGAACACCACCACCATCACCACTAAGGC
CGGCCTGTAGTCACTGGCACAACGCGTTACCCGGTAAGCCAATCGGGTATACACGGTCGTCATACTGCAG
ACAGGGTTCTTCTACTTTGCAAGATAGTCTTGAGTAGTAAAATAAATAGATAGAGAAAATCAGCCTCGAC
TGTGCCTTCTAGTTGCCAGCCATCTGTTGTTTGCCCCTCCCCCGTGCCTTCCTTGACCCTGGAAGGTGCC
ACTCCCACTGTCCTTTCCTAATAAAATGAGGAAATTGCATCACAACACTCAACCCTATCTCGGTCTATTC
TTTTGATTTATAAGGGATTTTGCCGATTTCGGCCTATTGGTTAAAAAATGAGCTGATTTAACAAAAATTT
AACGCGAATTAATTCTGTGGAATGTGTGTCAGTTAGGGTGTGGAAAGTCCCCAGGCTCCCCAGCAGGCAG
AAGTATGCAAAGCATGCATCTCAATTAGTCAGCAACCAGGTGTGGAAAGTCCCCAGGCTCCCCAGCAGGC
AGAAGTATGCAAAGCATGCATCTCAATTAGTCAGCAACCATAGTCCCGCCCCTAACTCCGCCCATCCCGC
CCCTAACTCCGCCCAGTTCCGCCCATTCTCCGCCCCATGGCTGACTAATTTTTTTTATTTATGCAGAGGC
CGAGGCCGCCTCTGCCTCTGAGCTATTCCAGAAGTAGTGAGGAGGCTTTTTTGGAGGCCTAGGCTTTTGC
AAAAAGCTCCCGGGAGCTTGTATATCCATTTTCGGATCTGATCAGCACGTGTTGACAATTAATCATCGGC
ATAGTATATCGGCATAGTATAATACGACAAGGTGAGGAACTAAACCATGACCGAGTACAAGCCCACGGTG
CGCCTCGCCACCCGCGACGACGTCCCCAGGGCCGTACGCACCCTCGCCGCCGCGTTCGCCGACTACCCCG
CCACGCGCCACACCGTCGATCCGGACCGCCACATCGAGCGGGTCACCGAGCTGCAAGAACTCTTCCTCAC
GCGCGTCGGGCTCGACATCGGCAAGGTGTGGGTCGCGGACGACGGCGCCGCGGTGGCGGTCTGGACCACG
CCGGAGAGCGTCGAAGCGGGGGCGGTGTTCGCCGAGATCGGCCCGCGCATGGCCGAGTTGAGCGGTTCCC
GGCTGGCCGCGCAGCAACAGATGGAAGGCCTCCTGGCGCCGCACCGGCCCAAGGAGCCCGCGTGGTTCCT
GGCCACCGTCGGCGTCTCGCCCGACCACCAGGGCAAGGGTCTGGGCAGCGCCGTCGTGCTCCCCGGAGTG
GAGGCGGCCGAGCGCGCCGGGGTGCCCGCCTTCCTGGAGACATCCGCGCCCCGCAACCTCCCCTTCTACG
AGCGGCTCGGCTTCACCGTCACCGCCGACGTCGAGGTGCCCGAAGGACCGCGCACCTGGTGCATGACCCG
CAAGCCCGGTGCCTGACACGTGCTACGAGATTTCGATTCCACCGCCGCCTTCTATGAAAGGTTGGGCTTC
GGAATCGTTTTCCGGGACGCCGGCTGGATGATCCTCCAGCGCGGGGATCTCATGCTGGAGTTCTTCGCCC
ACCCCAACTTGTTTATTGCAGCTTATAATGGTTACAAATAAAGCAATAGCATCACAAATTTCACAAATAA
AGCATTTTTTTCACTGCATTCTAGTTGTGGTTTGTCCAAACTCATCAATGTATCTTATCATGTCTGTATA
CCGTCGACCTCTAGCTAGAGCTTGGCGTAATCATGGTCATTACCAATGCTTAATCAGTGAGGCACCTATC
TCAGCGATCTGTCTATTTCGTTCATCCATAGTTGCCTGACTCCCCGTCGTGTAGATAACTACGATACGGG
AGGGCTTACCATCTGGCCCCAGCGCTGCGATGATACCGCGAGAACCACGCTCACCGGCTCCGGATTTATC
AGCAATAAACCAGCCAGCCGGAAGGGCCGAGCGCAGAAGTGGTCCTGCAACTTTATCCGCCTCCATCCAG
TCTATTAATTGTTGCCGGGAAGCTAGAGTAAGTAGTTCGCCAGTTAATAGTTTGCGCAACGTTGTTGCCA
TCGCTACAGGCATCGTGGTGTCACGCTCGTCGTTTGGTATGGCTTCATTCAGCTCCGGTTCCCAACGATC
AAGGCGAGTTACATGATCCCCCATGTTGTGCAAAAAAGCGGTTAGCTCCTTCGGTCCTCCGATCGTTGTC
AGAAGTAAGTTGGCCGCAGTGTTATCACTCATGGTTATGGCAGCACTGCATAATTCTCTTACTGTCATGC
CATCCGTAAGATGCTTTTCTGTGACTGGTGAGTACTCAACCAAGTCATTCTGAGAATAGTGTATGCGGCG
ACCGAGTTGCTCTTGCCCGGCGTCAATACGGGATAATACCGCGCCACATAGCAGAACTTTAAAAGTGCTC
ATCATTGGAAAACGTTCTTCGGGGCGAAAACTCTCAAGGATCTTACCGCTGTTGAGATCCAGTTCGATGT
AACCCACTCGTGCACCCAACTGATCTTCAGCATCTTTTACTTTCACCAGCGTTTCTGGGTGAGCAAAAAC
AGGAAGGCAAAATGCCGCAAAAAAGGGAATAAGGGCGACACGGAAATGTT
